Addgene plasmid #204085: pBP-R_BydvJ-MCD2
Purpose: Type 0 RBS part
Depositing lab: Mikhail Shapiro. Depositing organization: California Institute of Technology.
Backbone
  Vector backbone: pSB1C3
  Backbone manufacturer: iGEM
  Vector type: Bacterial Expression
Growth in bacteria
  Bacterial resistance: Chloramphenicol, 25 μg/mL
  Growth temperature: 37°C
  Growth strain: NEB Stable
  Copy number: High Copy
Gene/Insert
  Gene/Insert name: BydvJ ribozyme and MCD2 strong RBS
  Species: Synthetic
  Mutation: None
  Cloning method: Gibson Cloning
Terms and licenses: Academic/Nonprofit Terms; Industry Terms: Not Available to Industry
How to cite: pBP-R_BydvJ-MCD2 was a gift from Mikhail Shapiro (Addgene plasmid # 204085 ; http://n2t.net/addgene:204085 ; RRID:Addgene_204085)
