[The description below was written by a language model from this plasmid's Addgene catalogue record and pLannotate feature annotations shown in this document.]
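Description:
pBP-R_BydvJ-MCD2 is a small (about 2.2 kb) bacterial parts plasmid built on the iGEM pSB1C3 backbone. It stores a "Type 0" ribosome binding site part, a designation that suggests a basic-level entry in a hierarchical modular cloning scheme, although the record does not name the assembly standard or the flanking sites used to release the part. The plasmid replicates in E. coli from a high-copy ColE1/pUC-type origin. Selection is with chloramphenicol, through the cat (chloramphenicol acetyltransferase) gene driven by its native promoter and followed by the lambda t0 terminator.

The synthetic insert, introduced by Gibson cloning, combines the BydvJ ribozyme with the strong MCD2 RBS. The feature table detects the ribozyme as a fragment matching a type III hammerhead ribozyme, but it does not annotate the RBS itself, which presumably lies in the short stretch just downstream. Self-cleaving ribozymes placed ahead of an RBS generally act as insulators. They cut off the variable 5' leader contributed by the upstream promoter, so the mRNA begins at a defined point and translation initiation depends less on promoter context. The part sits between a putative bacterial terminator and the his operon terminator, typical pSB1C3 flanking elements that shield the cloning site from read-through transcription.

No promoter or coding sequence accompanies the insert, so despite the "bacterial expression" classification this plasmid is a storage and donor vector. The ribozyme-RBS module is meant to be combined with promoter, coding sequence and terminator parts to assemble bacterial expression cassettes with strong translation.
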