Features (pLannotate 1.2.2; 7 found; start..end, strand, type, name):
    182..276     -  terminator     lambda t0 terminator: transcription terminator from phage lambda
    300..956     -  CDS            cat: CAT_ECOLX - Experimental evidence at protein level: Swiss-Prot protein existence level 1. This enzyme is an effector of chloramphenicol resistance in bacteria. From Escherichia coli. This protein is used as a marker in many commonly used cloning vectors, such as pACYC184.
    957..1054    -  promoter       cat promoter: promoter of the E. coli cat gene encoding chloramphenicol acetyltransferase
   1140..1183    -  terminator     bacterial terminator: putative bacterial transcription terminator
   1196..1250    +  ncRNA          Hammerhead 3 (fragment): Accession: RF00008 - Hammerhead ribozyme (type III)
   1310..1367    +  terminator     his operon terminator: This putative transcriptin terminator from the E. coli his operon has a 2-bp deletion introduced during synthesis. Its efficiency has not been determined.
   1562..2150    -  rep_origin     ori: high-copy-number ColE1/pMB1/pBR322/pUC origin of replication
>Addgene plasmid #204085 | pBP-R_BydvJ-MCD2 | addgene full sequence | sequence record 418215 | Addgene NGS Result
AAGATCCTTTGATCTTTTCTACGGGGTCTGACGCTCAGTGGAACGAAAACTCACGTTAAGGGATTTTGGT
CATGAGATTATCAAAAAGGATCTTCACCTAGATCCTTTTAAATTAAAAATGAAGTTTTAAATCAATCTAA
AGTATATATGAGTAAACTTGGTCTGACAGCTCGAGGCTTGGATTCTCACCAATAAAAAACGCCCGGCGGC
AACCGAGCGTTCTGAACAAATCCAGATGGAGTTCTGAGGTCATTACTGGATCTATCAACAGGAGTCCAAG
CGAGCTCGATATCAAATTACGCCCCGCCCTGCCACTCATCGCAGTACTGTTGTAATTCATTAAGCATTCT
GCCGACATGGAAGCCATCACAAACGGCATGATGAACCTGAATCGCCAGCGGCATCAGCACCTTGTCGCCT
TGCGTATAATATTTGCCCATGGTGAAAACGGGGGCGAAGAAGTTGTCCATATTGGCCACGTTTAAATCAA
AACTGGTGAAACTCACCCAGGGATTGGCTGACACGAAAAACATATTCTCAATAAACCCTTTAGGGAAATA
GGCCAGGTTTTCACCGTAACACGCCACATCTTGCGAATATATGTGTAGAAACTGCCGGAAATCGTCGTGG
TATTCACTCCAGAGCGATGAAAACGTTTCAGTTTGCTCATGGAAAACGGTGTAACAAGGGTGAACACTAT
CCCATATCACCAGCTCACCGTCTTTCATTGCCATACGAAATTCCGGATGAGCATTCATCAGGCGGGCAAG
AATGTGAATAAAGGCCGGATAAAACTTGTGCTTATTTTTCTTTACGGTCTTTAAAAAGGCCGTAATATCC
AGCTGAACGGTCTGGTTATAGGTACATTGAGCAACTGACTGAAATGCCTCAAAATGTTCTTTACGATGCC
ATTGGGATATATCAACGGTGGTATATCCAGTGATTTTTTTCTCCATTTTAGCTTCCTTAGCTCCTGAAAA
TCTCGATAACTCAAAAAATACGCCCGGTAGTGATCTTATTTCATTATGGTGAAAGTTGGAACCTCTTACG
TGCCCGATCAACTCGAGTGCCACCTGACGTCTAAGAAACCATTATTATCATGACATTAACCTATAAAAAT
AGGCGTATCACGAGGCAGAATTTCAGATAAAAAAAATCCTTAGCTTTCGCTAAGGATGATTTCGGTCTCA
GTACAGAGGGTGTCTCAAGGTGCGTACCTTGACTGATGAGTCCGAAAGGACGAAACACCCCTCTACAAAT
AATTTTGTTTAACCTCTTAATCATGCTAAGGATCGTTTCATAAGAGACCTCCGGCAAAAAAGGGCAAGGT
GTCACCACCCTGCCCTTTTTCTTTAAAACCGAAAAGATTACTTCGCGTTATGCAGGCTTCCTCGCTCACT
GACTCGCTGCGCTCGGTCGTTCGGCTGCGGCGAGCGGTATCAGCTCACTCAAAGGCGGTAATACGGTTAT
CCACAGAATCAGGGGATAACGCAGGAAAGAACATGTGAGCAAAAGGCCAGCAAAAGGCCAGGAACCGTAA
AAAGGCCGCGTTGCTGGCGTTTTTCCACAGGCTCCGCCCCCCTGACGAGCATCACAAAAATCGACGCTCA
AGTCAGAGGTGGCGAAACCCGACAGGACTATAAAGATACCAGGCGTTTCCCCCTGGAAGCTCCCTCGTGC
GCTCTCCTGTTCCGACCCTGCCGCTTACCGGATACCTGTCCGCCTTTCTCCCTTCGGGAAGCGTGGCGCT
TTCTCATAGCTCACGCTGTAGGTATCTCAGTTCGGTGTAGGTCGTTCGCTCCAAGCTGGGCTGTGTGCAC
GAACCCCCCGTTCAGCCCGACCGCTGCGCCTTATCCGGTAACTATCGTCTTGAGTCCAACCCGGTAAGAC
ACGACTTATCGCCACTGGCAGCAGCCACTGGTAACAGGATTAGCAGAGCGAGGTATGTAGGCGGTGCTAC
AGAGTTCTTGAAGTGGTGGCCTAACTACGGCTACACTAGAAGAACAGTATTTGGTATCTGCGCTCTGCTG
AAGCCAGTTACCTTCGGAAAAAGAGTTGGTAGCTCTTGATCCGGCAAACAAACCACCGCTACCAGCGGTG
GTTTTTTTGTTTGCAAGCAGCAGATTACGCGCAGAAAAAAAGGATCTCAAG
